Addgene plasmid #144204: TFORF2010
Purpose: Lentiviral vector for overexpressing transcription factor ORFs with unique 24-bp barcodes. Barcodes facilitate identification of transcription factors in pooled screens.
Depositing lab: Feng Zhang. Depositing organization: Broad Institute. Publication: A transcription factor atlas of directed differentiation. Joung J, Ma S, Tay T, Geiger-Schuller KR, Kirchgatterer PC, Verdine VK, Guo B, Arias-Garcia MA, Allen WE, Singh A, Kuksenko O, Abudayyeh OO, Gootenberg JS, Fu Z, Macrae RK, Buenrostro JD, Regev A, Zhang F. Cell. 2023 Jan 5;186(1):209-229.e26. doi: 10.1016/j.cell.2022.11.026. PubMed 36608654.
Backbone
  Vector backbone: pLX_TRC317
  Backbone manufacturer: Broad Institute Genetic Perturbation Platform
  Backbone size w/o insert (bp): 8264
  Vector type: Mammalian Expression, Lentiviral
  Selectable markers: Puromycin
Growth in bacteria
  Bacterial resistance: Ampicillin, 100 μg/mL
  Growth temperature: 37°C
  Growth strain: DH5alpha
  Copy number: High Copy
Gene/Insert
  Gene/Insert name: ZNF407
  Species: H. sapiens (human)
  Insert size (bp): 5084
  Entrez Gene: ZNF407 (a.k.a. FLJ13839, FLJ20307, KIAA1703)
  Promoter: EF1a
  Cloning method: Unknown
  Sequencing primers: 5′ GGGTGGAGACTGAAGTTAGGCCAG; 3′ CACATAGCGTAAAAGGAGCAACATAG
Terms and licenses: Academic/Nonprofit Terms; Industry Terms: Not Available to Industry
Depositor comments: XM_011526070,NM_001146190,ENST00000582337,ENST00000309902 . The transcription factor ORF portion of this plasmid was synthesized by Genewiz. Please test multiple small colonies in case of plasmid recombination. To make this collection available in a timely manner, a portion of this collection was not fully sequenced by Addgene. If an Addgene verified full plasmid sequence is not available, please contact us prior to placing an order to request the full sequence.
How to cite: TFORF2010 was a gift from Feng Zhang (Addgene plasmid # 144204 ; http://n2t.net/addgene:144204 ; RRID:Addgene_144204)
