[The description below was written by a language model from this plasmid's Addgene catalogue record and pLannotate feature annotations shown in this document.]
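Description:
TFORF2010 is a lentiviral mammalian expression plasmid built on the pLX_TRC317 backbone from the Broad Institute Genetic Perturbation Platform. It carries the human zinc-finger gene ZNF407 as one member of a barcoded transcription factor ORF collection. It is propagated in E. coli through a high-copy ColE1/pUC-type origin with ampicillin selection (AmpR with its bla promoter). An f1 origin and remnants of a lac/lacZα cloning region with flanking T7 and T3 promoters are also annotated. The depositor notes that the plasmid can recombine in bacteria. The ORF portion was made by gene synthesis.

The viral portion has a third-generation, self-inactivating layout. An RSV promoter drives a truncated HIV-1 5' LTR, followed by the Ψ packaging signal with a gag fragment and then the RRE for Rev-dependent export of the genomic RNA. Next comes an SV40 early promoter/origin driving puromycin N-acetyltransferase, which allows selection of transduced cells, and a cPPT/CTS that aids nuclear import. The EF-1α promoter then drives constitutive expression of the ZNF407 coding sequence, which the annotation tool scores as a fragment relative to the Swiss-Prot entry. The listed transcript accessions suggest a specific isoform. WPRE downstream enhances transcript expression, and the ΔU3 3' LTR closes the provirus, with an SV40 poly(A) signal beyond it.

The record describes a unique 24-bp barcode for each ORF, but it is not annotated in the feature table. It may lie between the ORF and WPRE, where only a short U6-like match is called. The barcodes allow each transcription factor to be identified in pooled overexpression screens, such as screens of directed cell differentiation.
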