Features (pLannotate 1.2.2; 31 found; start..end, strand, type, name):
      1..1179    +  promoter       EF-1α promoter: strong constitutive promoter for human elongation factor EF-1α
   1196..6073    +  CDS            ZNF407 (fragment): ZN407_HUMAN - Also known as KIAA1703. Experimental evidence at protein level: Swiss-Prot protein existence level 1. May be involved in transcriptional regulation. From Homo sapiens (Human).
   6191..6244    +  promoter       U6 promoter (fragment): RNA polymerase III promoter for human U6 snRNA
   6286..6874    +  misc_feature   WPRE: woodchuck hepatitis virus posttranscriptional regulatory element
   6925..6944    +  misc_feature   cPPT/CTS (fragment): central polypurine tract and central termination sequence of HIV-1
   6946..7179    +  LTR            3' LTR (ΔU3): self-inactivating 3' long terminal repeat (LTR) from HIV-1
   7257..7378    +  polyA_signal   SV40 poly(A) signal: SV40 polyadenylation signal
   7418..7553    +  rep_origin     SV40 ori: SV40 origin of replication
   7574..7592    -  promoter       T7 promoter: promoter for bacteriophage T7 RNA polymerase
   7600..7755    +  CDS            lacZα (fragment): LacZα fragment of β-galactosidase; lacZ fragment
   7760..8188    +  rep_origin     f1 ori (sequence partly withheld): f1 bacteriophage origin of replication; arrow indicates direction of (+) strand synthesis
   8241..8345    +  promoter       AmpR promoter: bla
   8346..9206    +  CDS            AmpR: β-lactamase; bla; confers resistance to ampicillin, carbenicillin, and related antibiotics
   9377..9965    +  rep_origin     ori: high-copy-number ColE1/pMB1/pBR322/pUC origin of replication
  10148..10240   +  CDS            lacI (fragment): lac repressor; lacI; The lac repressor binds to the lac operator to inhibit transcription in E. coli. This inhibition can be relieved by adding lactose or isopropyl-β-D-thiogalactopyranoside (IPTG).
  10253..10274   +  protein_bind   CAP binding site: CAP binding activates transcription in the presence of cAMP. E. coli catabolite activator protein
  10289..10319   +  promoter       lac promoter: promoter for the E. coli lac operon
  10323..10345   +  protein_bind   lac operator (fragment): The lac repressor binds to the lac operator to inhibit transcription in E. coli. This inhibition can be relieved by adding lactose or isopropyl-β-D-thiogalactopyranoside (IPTG). lac repressor encoded by lacI
  10388..10406   +  promoter       T3 promoter: promoter for bacteriophage T3 RNA polymerase
  10434..10660   +  promoter       RSV promoter: Rous sarcoma virus enhancer/promoter
  10661..10841   +  LTR            5' LTR (truncated): truncated 5' long terminal repeat (LTR) from HIV-1
  10888..11013   +  misc_feature   HIV-1 Ψ: packaging signal of human immunodeficiency virus type 1
  10997..11360   +  CDS            HIV-1 gag (fragment): gag protein from human immunodeficiency virus 1; gag
  11506..11739   +  misc_feature   RRE: The Rev response element (RRE) of HIV-1 allows for Rev-dependent mRNA export from the nucleus to the cytoplasm.
  12116..12142   +  CDS            Rev (fragment): human immunodeficiency virus 1 (HIV-1) Rev protein; rev; enhances nuclear export of unspliced and incompletely spliced viral mRNAs
  12149..12172   +  promoter       SV40 promoter (fragment): SV40 early promoter
  12173..12244   +  promoter       SV40 promoter (fragment): SV40 enhancer and early promoter
  12268..12403   +  rep_origin     SV40 ori: SV40 origin of replication
  12449..13045   +  CDS            PuroR (fragment): puromycin N-acetyltransferase; pac from Streptomyces; confers resistance to puromycin
  13094..13211   +  misc_feature   cPPT/CTS: central polypurine tract and central termination sequence of HIV-1
  13276..13342   +  CDS            small t antigen (fragment): SV40 (simian virus 40) small t antigen
>Addgene plasmid #144204 | TFORF2010 | addgene full sequence | sequence record 353518 | Addgene NGS Result
GGCTCCGGTGCCCGTCAGTGGGCAGAGCGCACATCGCCCACAGTCCCCGAGAAGTTGGGGGGAGGGGTCG
GCAATTGAACCGGTGCCTAGAGAAGGTGGCGCGGGGTAAACTGGGAAAGTGATGTCGTGTACTGGCTCCG
CCTTTTTCCCGAGGGTGGGGGAGAACCGTATATAAGTGCAGTAGTCGCCGTGAACGTTCTTTTTCGCAAC
GGGTTTGCCGCCAGAACACAGGTAAGTGCCGTGTGTGGTTCCCGCGGGCCTGGCCTCTTTACGGGTTATG
GCCCTTGCGTGCCTTGAATTACTTCCACCTGGCTGCAGTACGTGATTCTTGATCCCGAGCTTCGGGTTGG
AAGTGGGTGGGAGAGTTCGAGGCCTTGCGCTTAAGGAGCCCCTTCGCCTCGTGCTTGAGTTGAGGCCTGG
CCTGGGCGCTGGGGCCGCCGCGTGCGAATCTGGTGGCACCTTCGCGCCTGTCTCGCTGCTTTCGATAAGT
CTCTAGCCATTTAAAATTTTTGATGACCTGCTGCGACGCTTTTTTTCTGGCAAGATAGTCTTGTAAATGC
GGGCCAAGATCTGCACACTGGTATTTCGGTTTTTGGGGCCGCGGGCGGCGACGGGGCCCGTGCGTCCCAG
CGCACATGTTCGGCGAGGCGGGGCCTGCGAGCGCGGCCACCGAGAATCGGACGGGGGTAGTCTCAAGCTG
GCCGGCCTGCTCTGGTGCCTGGCCTCGCGCCGCCGTGTATCGCCCCGCCCTGGGCGGCAAGGCTGGCCCG
GTCGGCACCAGTTGCGTGAGCGGAAAGATGGCCGCTTCCCGGCCCTGCTGCAGGGAGCTCAAAATGGAGG
ACGCGGCGCTCGGGAGAGCGGGCGGGTGAGTCACCCACACAAAGGAAAAGGGCCTTTCCGTCCTCAGCCG
TCGCTTCATGTGACTCCACGGAGTACCGGGCGCCGTCCAGGCACCTCGATTAGTTCTCGAGCTTTTGGAG
TACGTCGTCTTTAGGTTGGGGGGAGGGGTTTTATGCGATGGAGTTTCCCCACACTGAGTGGGTGGAGACT
GAAGTTAGGCCAGCTTGGCACTTGATGTAATTCTCCTTGGAATTTGCCCTTTTTGAGTTTGGATCTTGGT
TCATTCTCAAGCCTCAGACAGTGGTTCAAAGTTTTTTTCTTCCATTTCAGGTGTCGTGAGGCTAGCACCG
CCACCATGATGGATAGTGAGAATAAACCCGAAAATGATGAGGATGAAAAGATAAACAAAGAAGCACAAGA
CTTGACAAAGCTTTCATCCCATAATGAAGACGGTGGGCCTGTATCTGATGTGATAGCAAGTTTCCCTGAG
AATTCTATGGGCAAAAGAGGTTTTTCAGAATCATCGAACTCTGATAGTGTTGTTATAGGAGAAGACAGAA
ATAAACATGCTTCCAAACGCAGGAAATTAGATGAGGCAGAGCCCCTTAAATCTGGAAAGCAAGGTATTTG
TAGATTAGAAACTTCTGAGAGCTCAGTCACAGAAGGGGGTATTGCATTAGATGAAACAGGGAAGGAGACC
TTTCTGAGTGACTGCACAGTTGGAGGCACATGTCTCCCAAATGCCCTCTCCCCTTCTTGCAATTTTAGCA
CTATTGATGTTGTTTCTCTGAAAACAGACACTGAAAAAACATCTGCTCAGGAAATGGTTTCCCTTGATCT
GGAAAGAGAATCTCCTTTCCCCCCGAAAGAAATTAGTGTTAGTTGTACCATTGGGAATGTAGATACAGTT
CTCAAATGCAGCATCTGTGGGCATTTGTTTTCTTCTTGCTCTGACTTGGAAAAACATGCTGAGTCTCACA
TGCAGCAGCCTAAGGAACATACCTGTTGTCACTGCAGCCACAAAGCAGAGAGCAGCTCAGCACTACATAT
GCATATCAAACAAGCACATGGGCCACAGAAGGTCTTTTCCTGTGATCTTTGTGGTTTTCAGTGTTCAGAA
GAAAACTTGTTGAATGCACATTATCTTGGCAAAACACATCTCCGTCGTCAGAATCTGGCTGCTCGTGGAG
GATTTGTACAGATCTTAACAAAACAACCTTTTCCTAAAAAATCACGTACAATGGCAACAAAAAATGTTCA
CTCAAAACCAAGAACTTCTAAATCAATAGCAAAGAATAGTGATTCAAAAGGATTACGAAATGTGGGAAGC
ACGTTTAAAGATTTCAGAGGAAGTATTTCTAAACAAAGTGGTAGTAGCAGTGAGCTTCTTGTTGAAATGA
TGCCTTCCAGAAATACTTTGTCACAGGAAGTAGAGATTGTTGAAGAACATGTTACTTCCCTTGGTCTAGC
TCAGAATCCTGAAAACCAGAGTAGAAAGCTAGACACCTTAGTAACCTCAGAGGGTCTCTTAGAGAAATTG
GAATCTACAAAAAATACCCTTCAGGCAGCACACGGTAACAGTGTAACCTCGAGGCCAAGACCTGAGCGAA
ATATTCTCGTGTTGGGTAATAGCTTTCGTCGACGAAGCAGCACTTTCACCTTGAAGGGCCAGGCAAAGAA
AAGGTTTAATCTTTTAGGAATTAAAAGAGGTACAAGTGAAACTCAGAGGATGTATATGAAACACTTGAGA
ACACAGATGAAAACACACGATGCAGAATCAGTGCTGAAACACCTGGAAGCGTGCAGCAGTGTGCAGAGAG
TGTGTGTGACTACCTCAGAAACCCAGGAGGCAGAGCAGGGCCAGGGGAGTGCCCGTCCTCCGGACTCCGG
GCTGCATTCCCTGACAGTGAAGCCAGCTTCTGGCTCTCAGACGTTGTGTGCTTGTACAGACTGTGGGCAA
GTAGCTACAAATAGGACAGATTTGGAAATCCATGTGAAAAGGTGCCATGCCAGAGAGATGAAATTTTACT
GCCGTACTTGTGACTTCTCTAGTATGTCAAGAAGGGACTTAGATGAACATTTGCACAGTAACCAGCATCA
GCAAACTGCTTCTGTCCTGAGTTGTCAGTGTTGTTCATTTATATCCTTGGATGAAATAAATCTTAGAGAC
CACATGAAGGAAAAGCACAATATGCATTTTCTTTGCACCCCTTGTAATCTGTTCTTTTTGTCTGAAAAAG
ATGTGGAAGAACACAAAGCCACCGAGAAGCATATTAATTCATTGGTTCAACCAAAGACTTTGCAATCATC
TAACAGTGATTTGGTTTTACAGACTTTACCTTTGAGTACTTTAGAATCAGAAAACGCAAAAGAGTCTATG
GATGACTCAGGAAAAGCATCTCAGGAAGAACCTCTGAAGTCCAGGGTAAGCCATGGTAATGAAGTGAGGC
ATTCCAGTAAGCCTCAGTTTCAGTGTAAGAAGTGTTTTTATAAAACAAGATCTTCTACTGTTCTCACGAG
ACATATAAAGCTTCGGCATGGTCAAGACTATCATTTTCTTTGTAAAGCTTGTAATCTTTATTCATTGAGC
AAAGAAGGAATGGAGAAACACATTAAAAGAAGCAAGCATCTTGAAAATGCTAAGAAAAATAATATTGGCT
TAAGCTTTGAAGAATGTATTGAAAGGGTATGTATAGGTGCAAATGATAAAAAAGAAGAGTTTGATGTTTC
CGGAAATGGAAGGATTGAAGGCCATATAGGTGTGCAATTACAAGAGCATTCCTATCTTGAGAAGGGCATG
CTGGCGTCTGAGGAACTGTCACAGTCTGGTGGTAGCACCAAAGATGATGAATTAGCTTCAACCACTACTC
CAAAGAGAGGGAGACCTAAAGGTAACATCTCACGGACGTGTTCACACTGTGGCCTTTTGGCCTCTAGTAT
TACAAACTTGACTGTTCACATTAGACGAAAACACAGTCACCAGTATAGTTATTTATGCAAAGTGTGTAAG
TATTACACTGTAACTAAGGGAGATATGGAACGTCATTGTGCCACCAAGAAACATAAAGGACGGGTAGAAA
TAGAAGCAAGTGGAAAACACAGTTCAGATATCATTGTTGGCCCTGAAGGGGGTAGCCTTGAAGCTGGTAA
AAAGAATGCTGGCTCAGCAGTGACCATGTCAGATGAACATGCTAACAAACCAGCTGAGTCACCCACCTCC
GTTTTAGAGAAGCCAGATCGTGGAAACTCAATTGAAGCTGAAGTTGAAAATGTATTTCATTCTCTAGATG
GAGAAGTTAACAGCCATCTTCTTGATAAAAAGGAGCAAATATCTTCAGAGCCAGAGGACTTCGCCCAGCC
GGGGGATGTGTACTCCCAGAGAGATGTTACAGGCACAGGTGAGAATAAGTGTTTGCACTGTGAGTTTAGT
GCTCACTCCTCTGCTTCTCTAGAGCTGCATGTAAAACGGAAACATACAAAAGAGTTTGAGTTTTATTGCA
TGGCATGCGATTACTACGCGGTGACTCGTCGCGAGATGACCAGGCATGCAGCAACAGAGAAGCACAAAAT
GAAAAGGCAGTCTTATCTCAACTCTGCTAATGTAGAAGCTGGTTCTGCAGACATGTCCAAAAACATCATT
ATGCCTGAAGAAGAGCATCAACAAAATTCTGAGGAATTTCAAATAATTTCAGGTCAACCATCTGATACTC
TTAAATCTAGAAATGCTGCAGATTGCTCTATTTTAAATGAGAATACTAATTTAGATATGTCTAAAGTGCT
CTGCGCTGCTGACTCTGTAGAAGTTGAGACTGAAGAAGAATCTAATTTCAATGAAGACCATTCCTTTTGT
GAGACTTTCCAACAGGCTCCTGTCAAGGATAAAGTTAGGAAACCTGAGGAGATGATGTCACTTACTATGT
CCTCAAACTATGGCTCCCCAAGCAGATTTCAAAATGAAAATTCAGGAAGCTCTGCCTTAAATTGTGAGAC
AGCAAAGAAAAACCATGAGATATCGAATGATGCAGGTGAGCTGCGTGTCCATTGTGAGGGTGAAGGAGGA
AACGCAGGAGACGGTGGAGGTGTTGTCCCCCACAGACACCTGTGCCCTGTGACGCTCGATGGGGAGCGCT
CGGCTGAAAGCCCTGTGCTCGTTGTGACAAGAATAACCAGAGAACAGGGAAATCTGGAGAGCGGGGGTCA
GAACAGAGTTGCACGTGGGCATGGTTTGGAAGACTTGAAAGGTGTCCAAGAAGATCCCGTTCTGGGGAAT
AAGGAAATTCTGATGAATTCACAACATGAAACAGAATTTATTTTGGAGGAGGATGGCCCAGCTTCTGATA
GCACAGTTGAAAGTAGTGATGTCTATGAAACTATAATTAGTATTGATGATAAAGGGCAGGCCATGTACAG
TTTTGGTCGATTTGACTCCTCCATAATAAGAATAAAGAACCCTGAAGATGGTGAGTTGATAGACCAGTCT
GAAGAGGGCTTGATAGCAACGGGAGTGAGAATTAGTGAGCTGCCCTTGAAAGACTGTGCTCAAGGTGTGA
AAAAGAAGAAATCTGAGGGCAGTTCCATTGGTGAGTCTACACGAATTCGCTGTGATGATTGTGGCTTCTT
AGCAGATGGACTGAGTGGACTGAATGTTCACATAGCCATGAAGCATCCTACAAAAGAGAAGCACTTCCAT
TGTTTACTCTGTGGAAAGTCGTTCTATACCGAAAGCAACCTTCACCAGCATCTGGCTAGTGCCGGCCACA
TGAGAAATGAGCAGGCCAGTGTGGAGGAGCTTCCGGAGGGAGGGGCCACCTTTAAATGTGTCAAGTGCAC
AGAGCCCTTTGATTCTGAACAGAATTTATTTTTACATATTAAAGGACAGCATGAGGAATTGCTGCGGGAG
GTGAATAAGTATATAGTGGAAGACACTGAGCAAATCAACCGCGAGAGGGAGGAAAACCAGGGAAACGTCT
GCAAGTATTGTGGGAAGATGTGTCGAAGCAGCAACTCGATGGCCTTCCTGGCACACATTCGCACTCACAC
AGGATCAAAACCATTCAAGTGCAAGATATGCCATTTTGCAACAGCTCAGCTTGGAGATGCCAGAAACCAT
GTGAAAAGGCACCTTGGGATGAGGGAATACAAGTGTCATGTCTGTGGGGTTGCTTTTGTAATGAAGAAGC
ACTTAAATACTCATCTACTAGGCAAGCATGGAGTTGGCACCCCAAAAGAAAGAGTAAAGGTTGCATATCG
AAAGATCGGGACGTTGCCAGGAATACAGAACAACAGGAACGCGTCGAGTGCCTCTGAAGCCCAAAGTCTT
TGTGAGCACTTTTCATAGTAATGAACTAGTCCGTAACTTGAAAGTATTTCGATTTCTTGGCTTTATATAT
CTTGTGGAAAGGACGAATCGCCAGGAGACACGTAGTTCATACGCGTTAAGTCGACAATCAACCTCTGGAT
TACAAAATTTGTGAAAGATTGACTGGTATTCTTAACTATGTTGCTCCTTTTACGCTATGTGGATACGCTG
CTTTAATGCCTTTGTATCATGCTATTGCTTCCCGTATGGCTTTCATTTTCTCCTCCTTGTATAAATCCTG
GTTGCTGTCTCTTTATGAGGAGTTGTGGCCCGTTGTCAGGCAACGTGGCGTGGTGTGCACTGTGTTTGCT
GACGCAACCCCCACTGGTTGGGGCATTGCCACCACCTGTCAGCTCCTTTCCGGGACTTTCGCTTTCCCCC
TCCCTATTGCCACGGCGGAACTCATCGCCGCCTGCCTTGCCCGCTGCTGGACAGGGGCTCGGCTGTTGGG
CACTGACAATTCCGTGGTGTTGTCGGGGAAATCATCGTCCTTTCCTTGGCTGCTCGCCTGTGTTGCCACC
TGGATTCTGCGCGGGACGTCCTTCTGCTACGTCCCTTCGGCCCTCAATCCAGCGGACCTTCCTTCCCGCG
GCCTGCTGCCGGCTCTGCGGCCTCTTCCGCGTCTTCGCCTTCGCCCTCAGACGAGTCGGATCTCCCTTTG
GGCCGCCTCCCCGCGTCGACTTTAAGACCAATGACTTACAAGGCAGCTGTAGATCTTAGCCACTTTTTAA
AAGAAAAGGGGGGACTGGAAGGGCTAATTCACTCCCAACGAAGACAAGATCTGCTTTTTGCTTGTACTGG
GTCTCTCTGGTTAGACCAGATCTGAGCCTGGGAGCTCTCTGGCTAACTAGGGAACCCACTGCTTAAGCCT
CAATAAAGCTTGCCTTGAGTGCTTCAAGTAGTGTGTGCCCGTCTGTTGTGTGACTCTGGTAACTAGAGAT
CCCTCAGACCCTTTTAGTCAGTGTGGAAAATCTCTAGCAGTACGTATAGTAGTTCATGTCATCTTATTAT
TCAGTATTTATAACTTGCAAAGAAATGAATATCAGAGAGTGAGAGGAACTTGTTTATTGCAGCTTATAAT
GGTTACAAATAAAGCAATAGCATCACAAATTTCACAAATAAAGCATTTTTTTCACTGCATTCTAGTTGTG
GTTTGTCCAAACTCATCAATGTATCTTATCATGTCTGGCTCTAGCTATCCCGCCCCTAACTCCGCCCATC
CCGCCCCTAACTCCGCCCAGTTCCGCCCATTCTCCGCCCCATGGCTGACTAATTTTTTTTATTTATGCAG
AGGCCGAGGCCGCCTCGGCCTCTGAGCTATTCCAGAAGTAGTGAGGAGGCTTTTTTGGAGGCCTAGGGAC
GTACCCAATTCGCCCTATAGTGAGTCGTATTACGCGCGCTCACTGGCCGTCGTTTTACAACGTCGTGACT
GGGAAAACCCTGGCGTTACCCAACTTAATCGCCTTGCAGCACATCCCCCTTTCGCCAGCTGGCGTAATAG
CGAAGAGGCCCGCACCGATCGCCCTTCCCAACAGTTGCGCAGCCTGAATGGCGAATGGG
[124 nt withheld, positions 7760-7883]
C
[91 nt withheld, positions 7885-7975]
A
[49 nt withheld, positions 7977-8025]
CCTTTGACGTTGGAGTCCACGTTCTTT
[37 nt withheld, positions 8053-8089]
ACCCTATCTCGGTCTATTCTTTTGATTTATAAGGGATTTTGCCGATTTCGGCCTATTGGTTAAAAAATGA
GCTGATTTAACAAAAATTTAACGCGAATTTTAACAAAATATTAACGCTTACAATTTAGGTGGCACTTTTC
GGGGAAATGTGCGCGGAACCCCTATTTGTTTATTTTTCTAAATACATTCAAATATGTATCCGCTCATGAG
ACAATAACCCTGATAAATGCTTCAATAATATTGAAAAAGGAAGAGTATGAGTATTCAACATTTCCGTGTC
GCCCTTATTCCCTTTTTTGCGGCATTTTGCCTTCCTGTTTTTGCTCACCCAGAAACGCTGGTGAAAGTAA
AAGATGCTGAAGATCAGTTGGGTGCACGAGTGGGTTACATCGAACTGGATCTCAACAGCGGTAAGATCCT
TGAGAGTTTTCGCCCCGAAGAACGTTTTCCAATGATGAGCACTTTTAAAGTTCTGCTATGTGGCGCGGTA
TTATCCCGTATTGACGCCGGGCAAGAGCAACTCGGTCGCCGCATACACTATTCTCAGAATGACTTGGTTG
AGTACTCACCAGTCACAGAAAAGCATCTTACGGATGGCATGACAGTAAGAGAATTATGCAGTGCTGCCAT
AACCATGAGTGATAACACTGCGGCCAACTTACTTCTGACAACGATCGGAGGACCGAAGGAGCTAACCGCT
TTTTTGCACAACATGGGGGATCATGTAACTCGCCTTGATCGTTGGGAACCGGAGCTGAATGAAGCCATAC
CAAACGACGAGCGTGACACCACGATGCCTGTAGCAATGGCAACAACGTTGCGCAAACTATTAACTGGCGA
ACTACTTACTCTAGCTTCCCGGCAACAATTAATAGACTGGATGGAGGCGGATAAAGTTGCAGGACCACTT
CTGCGCTCGGCCCTTCCGGCTGGCTGGTTTATTGCTGATAAATCTGGAGCCGGTGAGCGTGGGTCTCGCG
GTATCATTGCAGCACTGGGGCCAGATGGTAAGCCCTCCCGTATCGTAGTTATCTACACGACGGGGAGTCA
GGCAACTATGGATGAACGAAATAGACAGATCGCTGAGATAGGTGCCTCACTGATTAAGCATTGGTAACTG
TCAGACCAAGTTTACTCATATATACTTTAGATTGATTTAAAACTTCATTTTTAATTTAAAAGGATCTAGG
TGAAGATCCTTTTTGATAATCTCATGACCAAAATCCCTTAACGTGAGTTTTCGTTCCACTGAGCGTCAGA
CCCCGTAGAAAAGATCAAAGGATCTTCTTGAGATCCTTTTTTTCTGCGCGTAATCTGCTGCTTGCAAACA
AAAAAACCACCGCTACCAGCGGTGGTTTGTTTGCCGGATCAAGAGCTACCAACTCTTTTTCCGAAGGTAA
CTGGCTTCAGCAGAGCGCAGATACCAAATACTGTTCTTCTAGTGTAGCCGTAGTTAGGCCACCACTTCAA
GAACTCTGTAGCACCGCCTACATACCTCGCTCTGCTAATCCTGTTACCAGTGGCTGCTGCCAGTGGCGAT
AAGTCGTGTCTTACCGGGTTGGACTCAAGACGATAGTTACCGGATAAGGCGCAGCGGTCGGGCTGAACGG
GGGGTTCGTGCACACAGCCCAGCTTGGAGCGAACGACCTACACCGAACTGAGATACCTACAGCGTGAGCT
ATGAGAAAGCGCCACGCTTCCCGAAGGGAGAAAGGCGGACAGGTATCCGGTAAGCGGCAGGGTCGGAACA
GGAGAGCGCACGAGGGAGCTTCCAGGGGGAAACGCCTGGTATCTTTATAGTCCTGTCGGGTTTCGCCACC
TCTGACTTGAGCGTCGATTTTTGTGATGCTCGTCAGGGGGGCGGAGCCTATGGAAAAACGCCAGCAACGC
GGCCTTTTTACGGTTCCTGGCCTTTTGCTGGCCTTTTGCTCACATGTTCTTTCCTGCGTTATCCCCTGAT
TCTGTGGATAACCGTATTACCGCCTTTGAGTGAGCTGATACCGCTCGCCGCAGCCGAACGACCGAGCGCA
GCGAGTCAGTGAGCGAGGAAGCGGAAGAGCGCCCAATACGCAAACCGCCTCTCCCCGCGCGTTGGCCGAT
TCATTAATGCAGCTGGCACGACAGGTTTCCCGACTGGAAAGCGGGCAGTGAGCGCAACGCAATTAATGTG
AGTTAGCTCACTCATTAGGCACCCCAGGCTTTACACTTTATGCTTCCGGCTCGTATGTTGTGTGGAATTG
TGAGCGGATAACAATTTCACACAGGAAACAGCTATGACCATGATTACGCCAAGCGCGCAATTAACCCTCA
CTAAAGGGAACAAAAGCTGGAGCTGCAAGCTTAATGTAGTCTTATGCAATACTCTTGTAGTCTTGCAACA
TGGTAACGATGAGTTAGCAACATGCCTTACAAGGAGAGAAAAAGCACCGTGCATGCCGATTGGTGGAAGT
AAGGTGGTACGATCGTGCCTTATTAGGAAGGCAACAGACGGGTCTGACATGGATTGGACGAACCACTGAA
TTGCCGCATTGCAGAGATATTGTATTTAAGTGCCTAGCTCGATACATAAACGGGTCTCTCTGGTTAGACC
AGATCTGAGCCTGGGAGCTCTCTGGCTAACTAGGGAACCCACTGCTTAAGCCTCAATAAAGCTTGCCTTG
AGTGCTTCAAGTAGTGTGTGCCCGTCTGTTGTGTGACTCTGGTAACTAGAGATCCCTCAGACCCTTTTAG
TCAGTGTGGAAAATCTCTAGCAGTGGCGCCCGAACAGGGACTTGAAAGCGAAAGGGAAACCAGAGGAGCT
CTCTCGACGCAGGACTCGGCTTGCTGAAGCGCGCACGGCAAGAGGCGAGGGGCGGCGACTGGTGAGTACG
CCAAAAATTTTGACTAGCGGAGGCTAGAAGGAGAGAGATGGGTGCGAGAGCGTCAGTATTAAGCGGGGGA
GAATTAGATCGCGATGGGAAAAAATTCGGTTAAGGCCAGGGGGAAAGAAAAAATATAAATTAAAACATAT
AGTATGGGCAAGCAGGGAGCTAGAACGATTCGCAGTTAATCCTGGCCTGTTAGAAACATCAGAAGGCTGT
AGACAAATACTGGGACAGCTACAACCATCCCTTCAGACAGGATCAGAAGAACTTAGATCATTATATAATA
CAGTAGCAACCCTCTATTGTGTGCATCAAAGGATAGAGATAAAAGACACCAAGGAAGCTTTAGACAAGAT
AGAGGAAGAGCAAAACAAAAGTAAGACCACCGCACAGCAAGCGGCCGCTGATCTTCAGACCTGGAGGAGG
AGATATGAGGGACAATTGGAGAAGTGAATTATATAAATATAAAGTAGTAAAAATTGAACCATTAGGAGTA
GCACCCACCAAGGCAAAGAGAAGAGTGGTGCAGAGAGAAAAAAGAGCAGTGGGAATAGGAGCTTTGTTCC
TTGGGTTCTTGGGAGCAGCAGGAAGCACTATGGGCGCAGCGTCAATGACGCTGACGGTACAGGCCAGACA
ATTATTGTCTGGTATAGTGCAGCAGCAGAACAATTTGCTGAGGGCTATTGAGGCGCAACAGCATCTGTTG
CAACTCACAGTCTGGGGCATCAAGCAGCTCCAGGCAAGAATCCTGGCTGTGGAAAGATACCTAAAGGATC
AACAGCTCCTGGGGATTTGGGGTTGCTCTGGAAAACTCATTTGCACCACTGCTGTGCCTTGGAATGCTAG
TTGGAGTAATAAATCTCTGGAACAGATTTGGAATCACACGACCTGGATGGAGTGGGACAGAGAAATTAAC
AATTACACAAGCTTAATACACTCCTTAATTGAAGAATCGCAAAACCAGCAAGAAAAGAATGAACAAGAAT
TATTGGAATTAGATAAATGGGCAAGTTTGTGGAATTGGTTTAACATAACAAATTGGCTGTGGTATATAAA
ATTATTCATAATGATAGTAGGAGGCTTGGTAGGTTTAAGAATAGTTTTTGCTGTACTTTCTATAGTGAAT
AGAGTTAGGCAGGGATATTCACCATTATCGTTTCAGACCCACCTCCCAACCCCGAGGGGACCCATGCATT
GCATCTCAATTAGTCAGCAACCAGGTGTGGAAAGTCCCCAGGCTCCCCAGCAGGCAGAAGTATGCAAAGC
ATGCGTCTCAATTAGTCAGCAACCATAGTCCCGCCCCTAACTCCGCCCATCCCGCCCCTAACTCCGCCCA
GTTCCGCCCATTCTCCGCCCCATGGCTGACTAATTTTTTTTATTTATGCAGAGGCCGAGGCCGCCTCGGC
CTCTGAGCTATTCCAGAAGTAGTGAGGAGGCTTTTTTGGAGGCCTAGGCTTTTGCAAAAAGCTTTCTAGA
GGTACCACCGGAGCTTACCATGACCGAGTACAAGCCCACGGTGCGCCTCGCCACCCGCGACGACGTCCCC
AGGGCCGTACGCACCCTCGCCGCCGCGTTCGCCGACTACCCCGCCACGCGCCACACCGTCGATCCGGACC
GCCACATCGAGCGGGTCACCGAGCTGCAAGAACTCTTCCTCACGCGCGTCGGGCTCGACATCGGCAAGGT
GTGGGTCGCGGACGACGGCGCCGCCGTGGCGGTCTGGACCACGCCGGAGAGCGTCGAAGCGGGGGCGGTG
TTCGCCGAGATCGGCCCGCGCATGGCCGAGTTGAGCGGTTCCCGGCTGGCCGCGCAGCAACAGATGGAAG
GCCTCCTGGCGCCGCACCGGCCCAAGGAGCCCGCGTGGTTCCTGGCCACCGTCGGCGTCTCGCCCGACCA
CCAGGGCAAGGGTCTGGGCAGCGCCGTCGTGCTCCCCGGAGTGGAGGCGGCCGAGCGCGCCGGGGTGCCC
GCCTTCCTGGAGACCTCCGCGCCCCGCAACCTCCCCTTCTACGAGCGGCTCGGCTTCACCGTCACCGCCG
ACGTCGAGGTGCCCGAAGGACCGCGCACCTGGTGCATGACCCGCAAGCCCGGTGCCAGTTAACGAATTCT
AGATCTTGAGACAAATGGCAGTATTCATCCACAATTTTAAAAGAAAAGGGGGGATTGGGGGGTACAGTGC
AGGGGAAAGAATAGTAGACATAATAGCAACAGACATACAAACTAAAGAATTACAAAAACAAATTACAAAA
ATTCAAAATTTTCGGGTTTATTACAGGGACAGCAGAGATCCACTTTGGCGCCGGCTCGAGGCCTGCAGGT
GCAAAGATGGATAAAGTTTTAAACAGAGAGGAATCTTTGCAGCTAATGGACCTTCTAGGTCTTGAAAGGA
GTGGGAATT
