>Addgene plasmid #144204 | TFORF2010 | depositor partial sequence | sequence record 284727 | Insert
ACCGCCACCATGATGGATAGTGAGAATAAACCCGAAAATGATGAGGATGAAAAGATAAACAAAGAAGCAC
AAGACTTGACAAAGCTTTCATCCCATAATGAAGACGGTGGGCCTGTATCTGATGTGATAGCAAGTTTCCC
TGAGAATTCTATGGGCAAAAGAGGTTTTTCAGAATCATCGAACTCTGATAGTGTTGTTATAGGAGAAGAC
AGAAATAAACATGCTTCCAAACGCAGGAAATTAGATGAGGCAGAGCCCCTTAAATCTGGAAAGCAAGGTA
TTTGTAGATTAGAAACTTCTGAGAGCTCAGTCACAGAAGGGGGTATTGCATTAGATGAAACAGGGAAGGA
GACCTTTCTGAGTGACTGCACAGTTGGAGGCACATGTCTCCCAAATGCCCTCTCCCCTTCTTGCAATTTT
AGCACTATTGATGTTGTTTCTCTGAAAACAGACACTGAAAAAACATCTGCTCAGGAAATGGTTTCCCTTG
ATCTGGAAAGAGAATCTCCTTTCCCCCCGAAAGAAATTAGTGTTAGTTGTACCATTGGGAATGTAGATAC
AGTTCTCAAATGCAGCATCTGTGGGCATTTGTTTTCTTCTTGCTCTGACTTGGAAAAACATGCTGAGTCT
CACATGCAGCAGCCTAAGGAACATACCTGTTGTCACTGCAGCCACAAAGCAGAGAGCAGCTCAGCACTAC
ATATGCATATCAAACAAGCACATGGGCCACAGAAGGTCTTTTCCTGTGATCTTTGTGGTTTTCAGTGTTC
AGAAGAAAACTTGTTGAATGCACATTATCTTGGCAAAACACATCTCCGTCGTCAGAATCTGGCTGCTCGT
GGAGGATTTGTACAGATCTTAACAAAACAACCTTTTCCTAAAAAATCACGTACAATGGCAACAAAAAATG
TTCACTCAAAACCAAGAACTTCTAAATCAATAGCAAAGAATAGTGATTCAAAAGGATTACGAAATGTGGG
AAGCACGTTTAAAGATTTCAGAGGAAGTATTTCTAAACAAAGTGGTAGTAGCAGTGAGCTTCTTGTTGAA
ATGATGCCTTCCAGAAATACTTTGTCACAGGAAGTAGAGATTGTTGAAGAACATGTTACTTCCCTTGGTC
TAGCTCAGAATCCTGAAAACCAGAGTAGAAAGCTAGACACCTTAGTAACCTCAGAGGGTCTCTTAGAGAA
ATTGGAATCTACAAAAAATACCCTTCAGGCAGCACACGGTAACAGTGTAACCTCGAGGCCAAGACCTGAG
CGAAATATTCTCGTGTTGGGTAATAGCTTTCGTCGACGAAGCAGCACTTTCACCTTGAAGGGCCAGGCAA
AGAAAAGGTTTAATCTTTTAGGAATTAAAAGAGGTACAAGTGAAACTCAGAGGATGTATATGAAACACTT
GAGAACACAGATGAAAACACACGATGCAGAATCAGTGCTGAAACACCTGGAAGCGTGCAGCAGTGTGCAG
AGAGTGTGTGTGACTACCTCAGAAACCCAGGAGGCAGAGCAGGGCCAGGGGAGTGCCCGTCCTCCGGACT
CCGGGCTGCATTCCCTGACAGTGAAGCCAGCTTCTGGCTCTCAGACGTTGTGTGCTTGTACAGACTGTGG
GCAAGTAGCTACAAATAGGACAGATTTGGAAATCCATGTGAAAAGGTGCCATGCCAGAGAGATGAAATTT
TACTGCCGTACTTGTGACTTCTCTAGTATGTCAAGAAGGGACTTAGATGAACATTTGCACAGTAACCAGC
ATCAGCAAACTGCTTCTGTCCTGAGTTGTCAGTGTTGTTCATTTATATCCTTGGATGAAATAAATCTTAG
AGACCACATGAAGGAAAAGCACAATATGCATTTTCTTTGCACCCCTTGTAATCTGTTCTTTTTGTCTGAA
AAAGATGTGGAAGAACACAAAGCCACCGAGAAGCATATTAATTCATTGGTTCAACCAAAGACTTTGCAAT
CATCTAACAGTGATTTGGTTTTACAGACTTTACCTTTGAGTACTTTAGAATCAGAAAACGCAAAAGAGTC
TATGGATGACTCAGGAAAAGCATCTCAGGAAGAACCTCTGAAGTCCAGGGTAAGCCATGGTAATGAAGTG
AGGCATTCCAGTAAGCCTCAGTTTCAGTGTAAGAAGTGTTTTTATAAAACAAGATCTTCTACTGTTCTCA
CGAGACATATAAAGCTTCGGCATGGTCAAGACTATCATTTTCTTTGTAAAGCTTGTAATCTTTATTCATT
GAGCAAAGAAGGAATGGAGAAACACATTAAAAGAAGCAAGCATCTTGAAAATGCTAAGAAAAATAATATT
GGCTTAAGCTTTGAAGAATGTATTGAAAGGGTATGTATAGGTGCAAATGATAAAAAAGAAGAGTTTGATG
TTTCCGGAAATGGAAGGATTGAAGGCCATATAGGTGTGCAATTACAAGAGCATTCCTATCTTGAGAAGGG
CATGCTGGCGTCTGAGGAACTGTCACAGTCTGGTGGTAGCACCAAAGATGATGAATTAGCTTCAACCACT
ACTCCAAAGAGAGGGAGACCTAAAGGTAACATCTCACGGACGTGTTCACACTGTGGCCTTTTGGCCTCTA
GTATTACAAACTTGACTGTTCACATTAGACGAAAACACAGTCACCAGTATAGTTATTTATGCAAAGTGTG
TAAGTATTACACTGTAACTAAGGGAGATATGGAACGTCATTGTGCCACCAAGAAACATAAAGGACGGGTA
GAAATAGAAGCAAGTGGAAAACACAGTTCAGATATCATTGTTGGCCCTGAAGGGGGTAGCCTTGAAGCTG
GTAAAAAGAATGCTGGCTCAGCAGTGACCATGTCAGATGAACATGCTAACAAACCAGCTGAGTCACCCAC
CTCCGTTTTAGAGAAGCCAGATCGTGGAAACTCAATTGAAGCTGAAGTTGAAAATGTATTTCATTCTCTA
GATGGAGAAGTTAACAGCCATCTTCTTGATAAAAAGGAGCAAATATCTTCAGAGCCAGAGGACTTCGCCC
AGCCGGGGGATGTGTACTCCCAGAGAGATGTTACAGGCACAGGTGAGAATAAGTGTTTGCACTGTGAGTT
TAGTGCTCACTCCTCTGCTTCTCTAGAGCTGCATGTAAAACGGAAACATACAAAAGAGTTTGAGTTTTAT
TGCATGGCATGCGATTACTACGCGGTGACTCGTCGCGAGATGACCAGGCATGCAGCAACAGAGAAGCACA
AAATGAAAAGGCAGTCTTATCTCAACTCTGCTAATGTAGAAGCTGGTTCTGCAGACATGTCCAAAAACAT
CATTATGCCTGAAGAAGAGCATCAACAAAATTCTGAGGAATTTCAAATAATTTCAGGTCAACCATCTGAT
ACTCTTAAATCTAGAAATGCTGCAGATTGCTCTATTTTAAATGAGAATACTAATTTAGATATGTCTAAAG
TGCTCTGCGCTGCTGACTCTGTAGAAGTTGAGACTGAAGAAGAATCTAATTTCAATGAAGACCATTCCTT
TTGTGAGACTTTCCAACAGGCTCCTGTCAAGGATAAAGTTAGGAAACCTGAGGAGATGATGTCACTTACT
ATGTCCTCAAACTATGGCTCCCCAAGCAGATTTCAAAATGAAAATTCAGGAAGCTCTGCCTTAAATTGTG
AGACAGCAAAGAAAAACCATGAGATATCGAATGATGCAGGTGAGCTGCGTGTCCATTGTGAGGGTGAAGG
AGGAAACGCAGGAGACGGTGGAGGTGTTGTCCCCCACAGACACCTGTGCCCTGTGACGCTCGATGGGGAG
CGCTCGGCTGAAAGCCCTGTGCTCGTTGTGACAAGAATAACCAGAGAACAGGGAAATCTGGAGAGCGGGG
GTCAGAACAGAGTTGCACGTGGGCATGGTTTGGAAGACTTGAAAGGTGTCCAAGAAGATCCCGTTCTGGG
GAATAAGGAAATTCTGATGAATTCACAACATGAAACAGAATTTATTTTGGAGGAGGATGGCCCAGCTTCT
GATAGCACAGTTGAAAGTAGTGATGTCTATGAAACTATAATTAGTATTGATGATAAAGGGCAGGCCATGT
ACAGTTTTGGTCGATTTGACTCCTCCATAATAAGAATAAAGAACCCTGAAGATGGTGAGTTGATAGACCA
GTCTGAAGAGGGCTTGATAGCAACGGGAGTGAGAATTAGTGAGCTGCCCTTGAAAGACTGTGCTCAAGGT
GTGAAAAAGAAGAAATCTGAGGGCAGTTCCATTGGTGAGTCTACACGAATTCGCTGTGATGATTGTGGCT
TCTTAGCAGATGGACTGAGTGGACTGAATGTTCACATAGCCATGAAGCATCCTACAAAAGAGAAGCACTT
CCATTGTTTACTCTGTGGAAAGTCGTTCTATACCGAAAGCAACCTTCACCAGCATCTGGCTAGTGCCGGC
CACATGAGAAATGAGCAGGCCAGTGTGGAGGAGCTTCCGGAGGGAGGGGCCACCTTTAAATGTGTCAAGT
GCACAGAGCCCTTTGATTCTGAACAGAATTTATTTTTACATATTAAAGGACAGCATGAGGAATTGCTGCG
GGAGGTGAATAAGTATATAGTGGAAGACACTGAGCAAATCAACCGCGAGAGGGAGGAAAACCAGGGAAAC
GTCTGCAAGTATTGTGGGAAGATGTGTCGAAGCAGCAACTCGATGGCCTTCCTGGCACACATTCGCACTC
ACACAGGATCAAAACCATTCAAGTGCAAGATATGCCATTTTGCAACAGCTCAGCTTGGAGATGCCAGAAA
CCATGTGAAAAGGCACCTTGGGATGAGGGAATACAAGTGTCATGTCTGTGGGGTTGCTTTTGTAATGAAG
AAGCACTTAAATACTCATCTACTAGGCAAGCATGGAGTTGGCACCCCAAAAGAAAGAGTAAAGGTTGCAT
ATCGAAAGATCGGGACGTTGCCAGGAATACAGAACAACAGGAACGCGTCGAGTGCCTCTGAAGCCCAAAG
TCTTTGTGAGCACTTTTCATAGTAATGAACTAGTCCGTAACTTGAAAGTATTTCGATTTCTTGGCTTTAT
ATATCTTGTGGAAAGGACGAATCGCCAGGAGACACGTAGTTCAT
