>Addgene plasmid #144204 | TFORF2010 | depositor partial sequence | sequence record 284728 | Barcode
ATCGCCAGGAGACACGTAGTTCAT
